>Addgene plasmid #211420 | pcDNA3-C17orf53-mCer | addgene full sequence | sequence record 419429 | Addgene NGS Result
TGCCACCTGACGTCGACGGATCGGGAGATCTCCCGATCCCCTATGGTGCACTCTCAGTACAATCTGCTCT
GATGCCGCATAGTTAAGCCAGTATCTGCTCCCTGCTTGTGTGTTGGAGGTCGCTGAGTAGTGCGCGAGCA
AAATTTAAGCTACAACAAGGCAAGGCTTGACCGACAATTGCATGAAGAATCTGCTTAGGGTTAGGCGTTT
TGCGCTGCTTCGCGATGTACGGGCCAGATATACGCGTTGACATTGATTATTGACTAGTTATTAATAGTAA
TCAATTACGGGGTCATTAGTTCATAGCCCATATATGGAGTTCCGCGTTACATAACTTACGGTAAATGGCC
CGCCTGGCTGACCGCCCAACGACCCCCGCCCATTGACGTCAATAATGACGTATGTTCCCATAGTAACGCC
AATAGGGACTTTCCATTGACGTCAATGGGTGGAGTATTTACGGTAAACTGCCCACTTGGCAGTACATCAA
GTGTATCATATGCCAAGTACGCCCCCTATTGACGTCAATGACGGTAAATGGCCCGCCTGGCATTATGCCC
AGTACATGACCTTATGGGACTTTCCTACTTGGCAGTACATCTACGTATTAGTCATCGCTATTACCATGGT
GATGCGGTTTTGGCAGTACATCAATGGGCGTGGATAGCGGTTTGACTCACGGGGATTTCCAAGTCTCCAC
CCCATTGACGTCAATGGGAGTTTGTTTTGGCACCAAAATCAACGGGACTTTCCAAAATGTCGTAACAACT
CCGCCCCATTGACGCAAATGGGCGGTAGGCGTGTACGGTGGGAGGTCTATATAAGCAGAGCTCTCTGGCT
AACTAGAGAACCCACTGCTTACTGGCTTATCGAAATTAATACGACTCACTATAGGGAGACCCAAGCTTGG
TACCGAGCTCGGATCCACTAGTAACGGCCGCCAGTGTGCTGGAATTCTATGGCGTGCAGTTTGCAGAAGC
TGTTTGCTGTGGAAGAGGAGTTTGAAGATGAGGATTTCTTGTCTGCTGTGGAGGATGCAGAGAACCGGTT
TACTGGCTCACTGCCTGTGAATGCTGGGCGCCTGAGACCTGTCTCTTCTAGGCCACAGGAGACTGTGCAG
GCACAGTCCTCCAGGCTGCTGCTGTTACACCCCACTGCTCCCTCAGAGGCTTTGGGCCTGCCAGACTTGG
ACCTCTGCCTCCCTGCCTCCAGCACGCCCAGTGCTGACAGCCGTCCATCATGCATAGGAGCAGCTCCCCT
AAGGCCTGTCTCTACTTCCAGCAGCTGGATTGGCAATCAGAGAAGAGTGACAGTGACAGAAGTGCTCAGA
GAGACAGCAAGACCTCAGTCCTCAGCCTTACACCCCCTACTCACCTTTGAGAGCCAACAGCAGCAAGTTG
GTGGCTTTGAGGGGCCTGAACAAGACGAATTTGATAAAGTCCTGGCAAGCATGGAGTTGGAGGAGCCTGG
CATGGAGCTGGAATGTGGAGTCAGCAGTGAGGCCATACCAATCCTGCCTGCCCAGCAGCGGGAGGGTTCA
GTATTGGCTAAAAAAGCCCGGGTAGTTGATCTGAGTGGATCTTGCCAGAAGGGGCCTGTGCCTGCCATCC
ACAAAGCGGGTATCATGTCCGCCCAGGATGAGTCTCTAGATCCTGTCATCCAATGTAGGACTCCACGACC
CCCCTTGAGACCTGGTGCTGTGGGTCACCTTCCTGTTCCAACTGCCTTAACAGTTCCCACTCAGCAACTC
CACTGGGAAGTCTGTCCGCAACGCTCCCCTGTTCAAGCACTTCAGCCTCTCCAAGCTGCTAGAGGGACCA
TTCAGAGCAGCCCTCAAAATCGTTTCCCTTGTCAGCCATTCCAGTCTCCAAGTTCCTGGTTAAGTGGCAA
AGCTCATTTACCCAGACCTCGAACTCCCAACTCAAGCTGTTCTACTCCCTCAAGGACTAGCTCTGGATTA
TTTCCTCGGATACCCTTACAACCGCAAGCTCCAGTGTCTTCCATTGGGTCTCCTGTTGGTACCCCAAAAG
GTCCCCAGGGAGCTCTGCAGACACCCATAGTCACCAACCACCTGGTGCAGCTAGTCACTGCTGCCAGCCG
GACACCCCAGCAGCCCACCCATCCCTCCACCCGAGCCAAAACTCGCCGTTTCCCTGGCCCAGCTGGGATC
CTGCCTCACCAGCAGAGTGGGAGAAGTCTGGAGGACATCATGGTTTCCGCGCCCCAAACTCCAACCCATG
GTGCTCTGGCTAAATTCCAGACAGAGATTGTTGCTAGTTCCCAGGCATCTGTGGAGGAGGATTTTGGGCG
AGGGCCCTGGCTGACCATGAAATCCACGCTAGGCCTGGATGAGAGAGACCCTAGCTGCTTCCTCTGTACC
TACAGCATTGTCATGGTGCTGCGCAAGGCAGCCCTGAAGCAGCTTCCTAGGAACAAGGTCCCCAACATGG
CGGTGATGATCAAGTCCCTGACTCGGAGCACAATGGACGCCAGTGTGGTTTTCAAGGACCCCACGGGAGA
GATGCAGGGGACGGTGCACAGGTTGCTGCTGGAGACGTGCCAGAATGAGCTGAAGCCTGGCTCAGTGCTG
CTGCTGAAGCAGATTGGAGTGTTTTCTCCTTCACTTCGAAATCACTACCTCAACGTGACACCCAACAACC
TGGTCCATATTTACAGCCCGGATTCTGGGGATGGGAGCTTCCTCAAGCCATCTCAGCCCTTCCCCAAGGA
TTCAGGGAGCTTCCAGCATGATGTGGCTGCAAAGCCCGAGAAAGGCTTCAGAACAGCACAGAACCTAGAG
GCAGAGGCGTCCCCTGAGGAAGAACTCCCAGAAGCAGATGACCTGGATGGACTCCTGAGTGAGCTTCCTG
AAGACTTCTTCTGTGGGACCAGTAGTCTCGAGCATGCATCTAGAAGATCCATCGCCACCATGGTGAGCAA
GGGCGAGGAGCTGTTCACCGGGGTGGTGCCCATCCTGGTCGAGCTGGACGGCGACGTAAACGGCCACAAG
TTCAGCGTGTCCGGCGAGGGCGAGGGCGATGCCACCTACGGCAAGCTGACCCTGAAGTTCATCTGCACCA
CCGGCAAGCTGCCCGTGCCCTGGCCCACCCTCGTGACCACCCTGACCTGGGGCGTGCAGTGCTTCGCCCG
CTACCCCGACCACATGAAGCAGCACGACTTCTTCAAGTCCGCCATGCCCGAAGGCTACGTCCAGGAGCGC
ACCATCTTCTTCAAGGACGACGGCAACTACAAGACCCGCGCCGAGGTGAAGTTCGAGGGCGACACCCTGG
TGAACCGCATCGAGCTGAAGGGCATCGACTTCAAGGAGGACGGCAACATCCTGGGGCACAAGCTGGAGTA
CAACGCCATCAGCGACAACGTCTATATCACCGCCGACAAGCAGAAGAACGGCATCAAGGCCAACTTCAAG
ATCCGCCACAACATCGAGGACGGCAGCGTGCAGCTCGCCGACCACTACCAGCAGAACACCCCCATCGGCG
ACGGCCCCGTGCTGCTGCCCGACAACCACTACCTGAGCACCCAGTCCAAGCTGAGCAAAGACCCCAACGA
GAAGCGCGATCACATGGTCCTGCTGGAGTTCGTGACCGCCGCCGGGATCACTCTCGGCATGGACGAGCTG
TACAAGTAAGGGCCCTATTCTATAGTGTCACCTAAATGCTAGAGCTCGCTGATCAGCCTCGACTGTGCCT
TCTAGTTGCCAGCCATCTGTTGTTTGCCCCTCCCCCGTGCCTTCCTTGACCCTGGAAGGTGCCACTCCCA
CTGTCCTTTCCTAATAAAATGAGGAAATTGCATCGCATTGTCTGAGTAGGTGTCATTCTATTCTGGGGGG
TGGGGTGGGGCAGGACAGCAAGGGGGAGGATTGGGAAGACAATAGCAGGCATGCTGGGGATGCGGTGGGC
TCTATGGCTTCTGAGGCGGAAAGAACCAGCTGGGGCTCTAGGGGGTATCCCC
[124 nt withheld, positions 3973-4096]
C
[91 nt withheld, positions 4098-4188]
A
[49 nt withheld, positions 4190-4238]
CCTTTGACGTTGGAGTCCACGTTCTTT
[37 nt withheld, positions 4266-4302]
ACCCTATCTCGGTCTATTCTTTTGATTTATAAGGGATTTTGCCGATTTCGGCCTATTGGTTAAAAAATGA
GCTGATTTAACAAAAATTTAACGCGAATTAATTCTGTGGAATGTGTGTCAGTTAGGGTGTGGAAAGTCCC
CAGGCTCCCCAGCAGGCAGAAGTATGCAAAGCATGCATCTCAATTAGTCAGCAACCAGGTGTGGAAAGTC
CCCAGGCTCCCCAGCAGGCAGAAGTATGCAAAGCATGCATCTCAATTAGTCAGCAACCATAGTCCCGCCC
CTAACTCCGCCCATCCCGCCCCTAACTCCGCCCAGTTCCGCCCATTCTCCGCCCCATGGCTGACTAATTT
TTTTTATTTATGCAGAGGCCGAGGCCGCCTCTGCCTCTGAGCTATTCCAGAAGTAGTGAGGAGGCTTTTT
TGGAGGCCTAGGCTTTTGCAAAAAGCTCCCGGGAGCTTGTATATCCATTTTCGGATCTGATCAAGAGACA
GGATGAGGATCGTTTCGCATGATTGAACAAGATGGATTGCACGCAGGTTCTCCGGCCGCTTGGGTGGAGA
GGCTATTCGGCTATGACTGGGCACAACAGACAATCGGCTGCTCTGATGCCGCCGTGTTCCGGCTGTCAGC
GCAGGGGCGCCCGGTTCTTTTTGTCAAGACCGACCTGTCCGGTGCCCTGAATGAACTGCAGGACGAGGCA
GCGCGGCTATCGTGGCTGGCCACGACGGGCGTTCCTTGCGCAGCTGTGCTCGACGTTGTCACTGAAGCGG
GAAGGGACTGGCTGCTATTGGGCGAAGTGCCGGGGCAGGATCTCCTGTCATCTCACCTTGCTCCTGCCGA
GAAAGTATCCATCATGGCTGATGCAATGCGGCGGCTGCATACGCTTGATCCGGCTACCTGCCCATTCGAC
CACCAAGCGAAACATCGCATCGAGCGAGCACGTACTCGGATGGAAGCCGGTCTTGTCGATCAGGATGATC
TGGACGAAGAGCATCAGGGGCTCGCGCCAGCCGAACTGTTCGCCAGGCTCAAGGCGCGCATGCCCGACGG
CGAGGATCTCGTCGTGACCCATGGCGATGCCTGCTTGCCGAATATCATGGTGGAAAATGGCCGCTTTTCT
GGATTCATCGACTGTGGCCGGCTGGGTGTGGCGGACCGCTATCAGGACATAGCGTTGGCTACCCGTGATA
TTGCTGAAGAGCTTGGCGGCGAATGGGCTGACCGCTTCCTCGTGCTTTACGGTATCGCCGCTCCCGATTC
GCAGCGCATCGCCTTCTATCGCCTTCTTGACGAGTTCTTCTGAGCGGGACTCTGGGGTTCGAAATGACCG
ACCAAGCGACGCCCAACCTGCCATCACGAGATTTCGATTCCACCGCCGCCTTCTATGAAAGGTTGGGCTT
CGGAATCGTTTTCCGGGACGCCGGCTGGATGATCCTCCAGCGCGGGGATCTCATGCTGGAGTTCTTCGCC
CACCCCAACTTGTTTATTGCAGCTTATAATGGTTACAAATAAAGCAATAGCATCACAAATTTCACAAATA
AAGCATTTTTTTCACTGCATTCTAGTTGTGGTTTGTCCAAACTCATCAATGTATCTTATCATGTCTGTAT
ACCGTCGACCTCTAGCTAGAGCTTGGCGTAATCATGGTCATAGCTGTTTCCTGTGTGAAATTGTTATCCG
CTCACAATTCCACACAACATACGAGCCGGAAGCATAAAGTGTAAAGCCTGGGGTGCCTAATGAGTGAGCT
AACTCACATTAATTGCGTTGCGCTCACTGCCCGCTTTCCAGTCGGGAAACCTGTCGTGCCAGCTGCATTA
ATGAATCGGCCAACGCGCGGGGAGAGGCGGTTTGCGTATTGGGCGCTCTTCCGCTTCCTCGCTCACTGAC
TCGCTGCGCTCGGTCGTTCGGCTGCGGCGAGCGGTATCAGCTCACTCAAAGGCGGTAATACGGTTATCCA
CAGAATCAGGGGATAACGCAGGAAAGAACATGTGAGCAAAAGGCCAGCAAAAGGCCAGGAACCGTAAAAA
GGCCGCGTTGCTGGCGTTTTTCCATAGGCTCCGCCCCCCTGACGAGCATCACAAAAATCGACGCTCAAGT
CAGAGGTGGCGAAACCCGACAGGACTATAAAGATACCAGGCGTTTCCCCCTGGAAGCTCCCTCGTGCGCT
CTCCTGTTCCGACCCTGCCGCTTACCGGATACCTGTCCGCCTTTCTCCCTTCGGGAAGCGTGGCGCTTTC
TCATAGCTCACGCTGTAGGTATCTCAGTTCGGTGTAGGTCGTTCGCTCCAAGCTGGGCTGTGTGCACGAA
CCCCCCGTTCAGCCCGACCGCTGCGCCTTATCCGGTAACTATCGTCTTGAGTCCAACCCGGTAAGACACG
ACTTATCGCCACTGGCAGCAGCCACTGGTAACAGGATTAGCAGAGCGAGGTATGTAGGCGGTGCTACAGA
GTTCTTGAAGTGGTGGCCTAACTACGGCTACACTAGAAGAACAGTATTTGGTATCTGCGCTCTGCTGAAG
CCAGTTACCTTCGGAAAAAGAGTTGGTAGCTCTTGATCCGGCAAACAAACCACCGCTGGTAGCGGTGGTT
TTTTTGTTTGCAAGCAGCAGATTACGCGCAGAAAAAAAGGATCTCAAGAAGATCCTTTGATCTTTTCTAC
GGGGTCTGACGCTCAGTGGAACGAAAACTCACGTTAAGGGATTTTGGTCATGAGATTATCAAAAAGGATC
TTCACCTAGATCCTTTTAAATTAAAAATGAAGTTTTAAATCAATCTAAAGTATATATGAGTAAACTTGGT
CTGACAGTTACCAATGCTTAATCAGTGAGGCACCTATCTCAGCGATCTGTCTATTTCGTTCATCCATAGT
TGCCTGACTCCCCGTCGTGTAGATAACTACGATACGGGAGGGCTTACCATCTGGCCCCAGTGCTGCAATG
ATACCGCGAGACCCACGCTCACCGGCTCCAGATTTATCAGCAATAAACCAGCCAGCCGGAAGGGCCGAGC
GCAGAAGTGGTCCTGCAACTTTATCCGCCTCCATCCAGTCTATTAATTGTTGCCGGGAAGCTAGAGTAAG
TAGTTCGCCAGTTAATAGTTTGCGCAACGTTGTTGCCATTGCTACAGGCATCGTGGTGTCACGCTCGTCG
TTTGGTATGGCTTCATTCAGCTCCGGTTCCCAACGATCAAGGCGAGTTACATGATCCCCCATGTTGTGCA
AAAAAGCGGTTAGCTCCTTCGGTCCTCCGATCGTTGTCAGAAGTAAGTTGGCCGCAGTGTTATCACTCAT
GGTTATGGCAGCACTGCATAATTCTCTTACTGTCATGCCATCCGTAAGATGCTTTTCTGTGACTGGTGAG
TACTCAACCAAGTCATTCTGAGAATAGTGTATGCGGCGACCGAGTTGCTCTTGCCCGGCGTCAATACGGG
ATAATACCGCGCCACATAGCAGAACTTTAAAAGTGCTCATCATTGGAAAACGTTCTTCGGGGCGAAAACT
CTCAAGGATCTTACCGCTGTTGAGATCCAGTTCGATGTAACCCACTCGTGCACCCAACTGATCTTCAGCA
TCTTTTACTTTCACCAGCGTTTCTGGGTGAGCAAAAACAGGAAGGCAAAATGCCGCAAAAAAGGGAATAA
GGGCGACACGGAAATGTTGAATACTCATACTCTTCCTTTTTCAATATTATTGAAGCATTTATCAGGGTTA
TTGTCTCATGAGCGGATACATATTTGAATGTATTTAGAAAAATAAACAAATAGGGGTTCCGCGCACATTT
CCCCGAAAAG
Features (pLannotate 1.2.2; 22 found; start..end, strand, type, name):
     42..94      -  misc_feature   bom (fragment): basis of mobility region from pBR322
    249..628     +  enhancer       CMV enhancer: human cytomegalovirus immediate early enhancer
    629..832     +  promoter       CMV promoter: human cytomegalovirus (CMV) immediate early promoter
    828..861     +  LTR            5' LTR (truncated) (fragment): truncated 5' long terminal repeat (LTR) from HIV-1
    877..895     +  promoter       T7 promoter: promoter for bacteriophage T7 RNA polymerase
    959..2896    +  CDS            HROB: HROB_HUMAN - Also known as C17orf53. Experimental evidence at protein level: Swiss-Prot protein existence level 1. DNA-binding protein involved in homologous recombination that acts by recruiting the MCM8-MCM9 helicase complex to sites of DNA damage to promote DNA repair synthesis. From Homo sapiens (Human).
   2930..3649    +  CDS            mCerulean: enhanced monomeric variant of CFP (Rizzo et al., 2004) mammalian codon-optimized
   3659..3677    -  promoter       SP6 promoter: promoter for bacteriophage SP6 RNA polymerase
   3703..3927    +  polyA_signal   bGH poly(A) signal: bovine growth hormone polyadenylation signal
   3931..3952    +  promoter       SV40 promoter (fragment): SV40 enhancer and early promoter
   3973..4401    +  rep_origin     f1 ori (sequence partly withheld): f1 bacteriophage origin of replication; arrow indicates direction of (+) strand synthesis
   4415..4744    +  promoter       SV40 promoter: SV40 enhancer and early promoter
   4811..5602    +  CDS            neo: KKA2_KLEPN - Also known as kan, nptII. Experimental evidence at protein level: Swiss-Prot protein existence level 1. Resistance to kanamycin, neomycin, paromomycin, ribostamycin, butirosin and gentamicin B. From Klebsiella pneumoniae.
   5626..5784    +  CDS            ble (fragment): BLE_KLEPN - Experimental evidence at protein level: Swiss-Prot protein existence level 1. Binding protein with a strong affinity to the bleomycin family of antibiotics. Binds to CL990; an antimitotic-antibiotic compound. From Klebsiella pneumoniae.
   5779..5900    +  polyA_signal   SV40 poly(A) signal: SV40 polyadenylation signal
   5973..5989    -  protein_bind   lac operator: The lac repressor binds to the lac operator to inhibit transcription in E. coli. This inhibition can be relieved by adding lactose or isopropyl-β-D-thiogalactopyranoside (IPTG). lac repressor encoded by lacI
   5997..6027    -  promoter       lac promoter: promoter for the E. coli lac operon
   6042..6063    -  protein_bind   CAP binding site: CAP binding activates transcription in the presence of cAMP. E. coli catabolite activator protein
   6076..6168    -  CDS            lacI (fragment): lac repressor; lacI; The lac repressor binds to the lac operator to inhibit transcription in E. coli. This inhibition can be relieved by adding lactose or isopropyl-β-D-thiogalactopyranoside (IPTG).
   6351..6939    -  rep_origin     ori: high-copy-number ColE1/pMB1/pBR322/pUC origin of replication
   7110..7970    -  CDS            AmpR: β-lactamase; bla; confers resistance to ampicillin, carbenicillin, and related antibiotics
   7971..8075    -  promoter       AmpR promoter: bla
