[The description below was written by a language model from this plasmid's Addgene catalogue record and pLannotate feature annotations shown in this document.]
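Description:
pcDNA3-C17orf53-mCer is a mammalian expression plasmid of about 8.1 kb, built on a pcDNA3-mCer backbone, that produces human C17orf53 (now named HROB, also known as MCM8IP) with the monomeric cyan fluorescent protein mCerulean fused to its C-terminus. It is maintained in E. coli through a high-copy ColE1/pUC-type origin and selected with ampicillin via the β-lactamase gene and its own promoter. An f1 origin is also present, which allows single-stranded DNA production. Small annotated fragments such as the bom site, lac promoter/operator remnants, a partial lacI, a partial ble sequence and a short HIV-1 LTR-like match appear to be backbone remnants or similarity hits rather than functional parts of the design.

The expression cassette is driven by the human cytomegalovirus immediate early enhancer and promoter. The HROB coding sequence was inserted between EcoRI and XhoI sites, both retained. It lies directly upstream of the mammalian codon-optimized mCerulean coding sequence, and transcription is terminated by the bovine growth hormone polyadenylation signal. T7 and SP6 promoters flank the fusion gene and can serve for in vitro transcription or as sequencing primer sites. A separate cassette, with the SV40 enhancer/early promoter driving the neomycin phosphotransferase gene and ending in an SV40 polyadenylation signal, permits G418 selection of stably transfected mammalian cells.

HROB is a DNA-binding protein of homologous recombination that recruits the MCM8-MCM9 helicase complex to sites of DNA damage to promote repair synthesis. The stated purpose is mammalian expression of the tagged protein; the cyan fluorescent fusion would allow it to be visualized in transfected cells, though the record gives no specific application.
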