Addgene plasmid #211420: pcDNA3-C17orf53-mCer
Purpose: mammalian expression of human C17orf53 C-terminally fused to mCerulean
Depositing lab: Helmut Pospiech. Depositing organization: Leibniz Institute on Aging - Fritz Lipmann Institute (FLI).
Backbone
  Vector backbone: pcDNA3-mCer
  Vector type: Mammalian Expression
Growth in bacteria
  Bacterial resistance: Ampicillin, 100 μg/mL
  Growth temperature: 37°C
  Growth strain: DH5alpha
  Copy number: High Copy
Gene/Insert
  Gene/Insert name: C17orf53 (alt names: HROB; MCM8IP)
  Species: H. sapiens (human)
  Entrez Gene: HROB (a.k.a. C17orf53, MCM8IP)
  Tag / fusion protein: mCerulean (C terminal on insert)
  Cloning method: Restriction Enzyme; 5′ cloning site EcoRI (not destroyed); 3′ cloning site XhoI (not destroyed)
Terms and licenses: Academic/Nonprofit Terms; Industry Terms: Not Available to Industry
Depositor comments: generated by Julia Kutz (Leibniz Institute on Aging - Fritz Lipmann Institute, D-07745 Jena, Germany)
How to cite: pcDNA3-C17orf53-mCer was a gift from Helmut Pospiech (Addgene plasmid # 211420 ; http://n2t.net/addgene:211420 ; RRID:Addgene_211420)
